Addgene plasmid #40875: pDEST47-Arl13b17
Depositing lab: Tamara Caspary. Depositing organization: Emory University. Publication: Arl13b regulates ciliogenesis and the dynamic localization of Shh signaling proteins. Larkins CE, Aviles GD, East MP, Kahn RA, Caspary T. Mol Biol Cell. 2011 Dec;22(23):4694-703. Epub 2011 Oct 5. 10.1091/mbc.E10-12-0994 PubMed 21976698.
Backbone
  Vector backbone: pcDNA-DEST47
  Backbone manufacturer: Invitrogen
  Backbone size w/o insert (bp): 7780
  Total vector size (bp): 8450
  Vector type: Mammalian Expression
  Selectable markers: Neomycin (select with G418)
Growth in bacteria
  Bacterial resistance: Ampicillin, 100 μg/mL
  Growth temperature: 37°C
  Growth strain: Top10
  Copy number: High Copy
Gene/Insert
  Gene/Insert name: Arl13b
  Species: M. musculus (mouse)
  Insert size (bp): 670
  Mutation: contains Arl13b amino acids 1-199
  Entrez Gene: Arl13b (a.k.a. A530097K21Rik, A930014M17Rik, Arl2l1, C530009C10Rik, hnn)
  Promoter: CMV
  Tag / fusion protein: GFP (C terminal on backbone)
  Cloning method: Gateway Cloning
  Sequencing primers: 5′ T7 promoter; 3′ BGH reverse
Terms and licenses: Academic/Nonprofit Terms; Industry Terms: Not Available to Industry
Depositor comments: In Larkins et al (2011), this is plasmid "Arf domain GFP tagged" or "Arl domain-GFP" as referenced in Figure 2. Amino acids 1-199 of Arl13b were Gateway cloned into pcDNA-DEST47. This effectively deleted the novel C-terminal domain.
How to cite: pDEST47-Arl13b17 was a gift from Tamara Caspary (Addgene plasmid # 40875 ; http://n2t.net/addgene:40875 ; RRID:Addgene_40875)
