[The description below was written by a language model from this plasmid's Addgene catalogue record.]
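Description:
pDEST47-Arl13b17 is a mammalian expression plasmid built on the Invitrogen Gateway destination vector pcDNA-DEST47, with a recorded total size of about 8.45 kb. It is maintained in E. coli as a high-copy plasmid under ampicillin selection. It also carries a neomycin resistance marker, so transfected mammalian cells can be selected with G418. No feature table accompanies the record, so details such as the origin of replication and the polyadenylation signal are not explicitly listed. The use of T7 promoter and BGH reverse sequencing primers indicates that these sites flank the expression cassette.

The insert is a roughly 670 bp fragment of mouse Arl13b encoding amino acids 1–199, introduced by Gateway recombination. Expression is driven by the CMV promoter, and the coding region is joined in frame to a C-terminal GFP supplied by the backbone. The result is a fluorescently tagged, truncated protein. According to the depositor, the truncation retains the N-terminal Arf/Arl GTPase-like domain and effectively removes the novel C-terminal domain of Arl13b. The construct corresponds to the "Arf domain GFP tagged" or "Arl domain-GFP" plasmid in the associated publication.

That study examined how Arl13b regulates ciliogenesis and the dynamic localization of Sonic hedgehog signalling proteins. In that context, the plasmid serves as a domain-deletion tool. Expressed in mammalian cells, the GFP fusion lets the localization and behaviour of the isolated Arl domain be visualized, which helps assess what the missing C-terminal region contributes to Arl13b function.
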