>Addgene plasmid #40875 | pDEST47-Arl13b17 | addgene partial sequence | sequence record 59568 | GFPfusionREV 5'-CTCCACTGACAGAAAATTTG-3'
ACTCCAGTGAAAAGTTCTTCTCCTTTGCTAGCCATTCTAGATCGAACCACTTTGTACAAGAAAGCTGGGT
CGGCGCGCCCACCCTTTTCACTTAAGGCATCAAAGTCCTTTGCAATGATATGCAGTAGCCAATAAAGCCC
CTTTTTAATGGACTTGTCAATTTTCTTTCCATATCCCAAGACTGCTGAACAAGGTTCGATCTGACACAGG
CACTTGTGCTCGTTGACCAGCTTCTCCAGCGAGAGACACTCAATCACATCCGCTTCGCCTAAAGCCCCCT
CCTTGTCTTGCTTGTTGGCCAGCACCAATATAGGCTTTCCTGATATCCTCGGGTGTCTTAGCACTTCGGA
CATTGTCTCCTTTGTTTCTTCCATTCTCTCCTCATCACTGGAATCCACAACAAATATTACCCCATAGGAT
TCAGCATAATAATTCTTCCAAATTCCCCGAATTCTTTTTCCACCTCCTAAGTCAAAGATGGTAACTTGGA
ACTTTCCTTGTCTCAGATCAATTTTAGAAAAGCCAACAGTGGGAGCTACGTCTTCAGGATGCTCTCCTTG
GATTCCCTTTGCTGTGGCTGTTTTACCAGCATTATCAAGGCCGACCATCACAAGTGTCACCTTTCTGACA
GGCTCCCGCCACCGCTTGAACAAGTTGCAGCAGTTGGCCATCAGACTGAACATGGTGAAGGGCTCCTTCT
TAAAGTTAAACAAGGCGGCCGCGGAGCCTGCTTTTTTGTACAAACTTGTTTGATCAAGCTTAACTAGCCA
GCTTGGGTCTCCCTATAGTGAGTCGTATTAATTTCGATAAGCCAGTAAGCAGTGGGTTCTCTAGTTAGCC
AGAGAGCTCTGCTTATATAGACCTCCCACCGTACACGCCTACCGCCCATTTGCGTCAATGGGGCGGAGTT
GTTACGACATTTTGGAAAGTCCCGTTGA
